>Addgene plasmid #42854 | TAL3391 | depositor partial sequence | sequence record 57974 | TAL3391 sequence 2226 bps
TCTAGAGCTAGCACCATGGACTACAAAGACCATGACGGTGATTATAAAGATCATGACATCGATTACAAGG
ATGACGATGACAAGATGGCCCCCAAGAAGAAGAGGAAGGTGGGCATTCACCGCGGGGTACCTATGGTGGA
CTTGAGGACACTCGGTTATTCGCAACAGCAACAGGAGAAAATCAAGCCTAAGGTCAGGAGCACCGTCGCG
CAACACCACGAGGCGCTTGTGGGGCATGGCTTCACTCATGCGCATATTGTCGCGCTTTCACAGCACCCTG
CGGCGCTTGGGACGGTGGCTGTCAAATACCAAGATATGATTGCGGCCCTGCCCGAAGCCACGCACGAGGC
AATTGTAGGGGTCGGTAAACAGTGGTCGGGAGCGCGAGCACTTGAGGCGCTGCTGACTGTGGCGGGTGAG
CTTAGGGGGCCTCCGCTCCAGCTCGACACCGGGCAGCTGCTGAAGATCGCGAAGAGAGGGGGAGTAACAG
CGGTAGAGGCAGTGCACGCCTGGCGCAATGCGCTCACCGGGGCCCCCTTGAACCTGACCCCAGACCAGGT
AGTCGCAATCGCGAACAATAATGGGGGAAAGCAAGCCCTGGAAACCGTGCAAAGGTTGTTGCCGGTCCTT
TGTCAAGACCACGGCCTTACACCGGAGCAAGTCGTGGCCATTGCAAGCAATGGGGGTGGCAAACAGGCTC
TTGAGACGGTTCAGAGACTTCTCCCAGTTCTCTGTCAAGCCCACGGGCTGACTCCCGATCAAGTTGTAGC
GATTGCGTCGCATGACGGAGGGAAACAAGCATTGGAGACTGTCCAACGGCTCCTTCCCGTGTTGTGTCAA
GCCCACGGTTTGACGCCTGCACAAGTGGTCGCCATCGCCTCCAATATTGGCGGTAAGCAGGCGCTGGAAA
CAGTACAGCGCCTGCTGCCTGTACTGTGCCAGGATCATGGACTGACCCCAGACCAGGTAGTCGCAATCGC
GAACAATAATGGGGGAAAGCAAGCCCTGGAAACCGTGCAAAGGTTGTTGCCGGTCCTTTGTCAAGACCAC
GGCCTTACACCGGAGCAAGTCGTGGCCATTGCAAGCAATGGGGGTGGCAAACAGGCTCTTGAGACGGTTC
AGAGACTTCTCCCAGTTCTCTGTCAAGCCCACGGGCTGACTCCCGATCAAGTTGTAGCGATTGCGTCGAA
CATTGGAGGGAAACAAGCATTGGAGACTGTCCAACGGCTCCTTCCCGTGTTGTGTCAAGCCCACGGTTTG
ACGCCTGCACAAGTGGTCGCCATCGCCTCCAATATTGGCGGTAAGCAGGCGCTGGAAACAGTACAGCGCC
TGCTGCCTGTACTGTGCCAGGATCATGGACTGACCCCAGACCAGGTAGTCGCAATCGCGTCGAACATTGG
GGGAAAGCAAGCCCTGGAAACCGTGCAAAGGTTGTTGCCGGTCCTTTGTCAAGACCACGGCCTTACACCG
GAGCAAGTCGTGGCCATTGCATCCCACGACGGTGGCAAACAGGCTCTTGAGACGGTTCAGAGACTTCTCC
CAGTTCTCTGTCAAGCCCACGGGCTGACTCCCGATCAAGTTGTAGCGATTGCGTCGCATGACGGAGGGAA
ACAAGCATTGGAGACTGTCCAACGGCTCCTTCCCGTGTTGTGTCAAGCCCACGGTTTGACGCCTGCACAA
GTGGTCGCCATCGCCAGCCATGATGGCGGTAAGCAGGCGCTGGAAACAGTACAGCGCCTGCTGCCTGTAC
TGTGCCAGGATCATGGACTGACCCCAGACCAGGTAGTCGCAATCGCGTCGAACATTGGGGGAAAGCAAGC
CCTGGAAACCGTGCAAAGGTTGTTGCCGGTCCTTTGTCAAGACCACGGCCTTACACCGGAGCAAGTCGTG
GCCATTGCAAATAATAACGGTGGCAAACAGGCTCTTGAGACGGTTCAGAGACTTCTCCCAGTTCTCTGTC
AAGCCCACGGGCTGACACCCGAACAGGTGGTCGCCATTGCTTCCCACGACGGAGGACGGCCAGCCTTGGA
GTCCATCGTAGCCCAATTGTCCAGGCCCGATCCCGCGTTGGCTGCGTTAACGAATGACCATCTGGTGGCG
TTGGCATGTCTTGGTGGACGACCCGCGCTCGATGCAGTCAAAAAGGGTCTGCCTCATGCTCCCGCATTGA
TCAAAAGAACCAACCGGCGGATTCCCGAGAGAACTTCCCATCGAGTCGCGGGATCC
