>Addgene plasmid #42854 | TAL3391 | addgene partial sequence | sequence record 61034 | JDS-TALEN-F 5'-TAGGGGTCGGTAAACAGTGG-3'
TGTGGCGGGTGAGCTTAGGGGGCCTCCGCTCCAGCTCGACACCGGGCAGCTGCTGAAGATCGCGAAGAGA
GGGGGAGTAACAGCGGTAGAGGCAGTGCACGCCTGGCGCAATGCGCTCACCGGGGCCCCCTTGAACCTGA
CCCCAGACCAGGTAGTCGCAATCGCGAACAATAATGGGGGAAAGCAAGCCCTGGAAACCGTGCAAAGGTT
GTTGCCGGTCCTTTGTCAAGACCACGGCCTTACACCGGAGCAAGTCGTGGCCATTGCAAGCAATGGGGGT
GGCAAACAGGCTCTTGAGACGGTTCAGAGACTTCTCCCAGTTCTCTGTCAAGCCCACGGGCTGACTCCCG
ATCAAGTTGTAGCGATTGCGTCGCATGACGGAGGGAAACAAGCATTGGAGACTGTCCAACGGCTCCTTCC
CGTGTTGTGTCAAGCCCACGGTTTGACGCCTGCACAAGTGGTCGCCATCGCCTCCAATATTGGCGGTAAG
CAGGCGCTGGAAACAGTACAGCGCCTGCTGCCTGTACTGTGCCAGGATCATGGACTGACCCCAGACCAGG
TAGTCGCAATCGCGAACAATAATGGGGGAAAGCAAGCCCTGGAAACCGTGCAAAGGTTGTTGCCGGTCCT
TTGTCAAGACCACGGCCTTACACCGGAGCAAGTCGTGGCCATTGCAAGCAATGGGGGTGGCAAACAGGCT
CTTGAGACGGTTCAGAGACTTCTCCCAGTTCTCTGTCAAGCCCACGGGCTGACTCCCGATCAAGTTGTAG
CGATTGCGTCGAACATTGGAGGGAAACAAGCATTGGAGACTGTCCAACGGCTCCTTCCCGTGTTGTGTCA
AGCCCACGGTTTGACGCCTGCACAAGTGGTCGCCATCGCCTCCAATATTGGCGGTAA
