[The description below was written by a language model from this plasmid's Addgene catalogue record.]
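Description:
TAL3391 is a TALEN expression plasmid built on the JDS71 backbone, a roughly 6.4 kb vector classed as mammalian expression with a T7 promoter. It is propagated in E. coli as a high-copy plasmid under ampicillin selection. The record includes no feature table, so details such as the replication origin and the polyadenylation signal are not explicitly listed. However, the use of a BGH reverse sequencing primer suggests a BGH terminator region downstream of the coding sequence.

The insert, about 1.6 kb, is an engineered TAL effector repeat array named ZebrafishCommunity-Vangl1-right. It is designed to recognise a 16-nucleotide site in the zebrafish Vangl1 gene. It was cloned by restriction enzyme methods that destroyed the junction sites, placing it in frame with elements supplied by the backbone: an N-terminal 3X Flag epitope for detection and a C-terminal wild-type FokI nuclease domain. Expression in cultured cells is driven by the CMV promoter. The T7 designation indicates that the same coding sequence can be transcribed in vitro to produce mRNA, which is the usual way of delivering nucleases into zebrafish embryos.

Because FokI cleaves only as a dimer, this "right" monomer is meant to be used with a matching "left" TALEN that binds the opposite half-site. The two nuclease domains then meet over the intervening spacer and make a double-strand break. Error-prone repair of that break yields insertions or deletions, consistent with the associated work on targeted gene disruption in zebrafish cells. The partner plasmid is not described in this record.
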