Addgene plasmid #42854: TAL3391
Depositing lab: Keith Joung. Depositing organization: Massachusetts General Hospital. Publication: Targeted gene disruption in somatic zebrafish cells using engineered TALENs. Sander JD, Cade L, Khayter C, Reyon D, Peterson RT, Joung JK, Yeh JR. Nat Biotechnol. 2011 Aug 5;29(8):697-8. doi: 10.1038/nbt.1934. PubMed 21822241.
Backbone
  Vector backbone: JDS71
  Backbone manufacturer: Addgene plasmid #32287
  Backbone size w/o insert (bp): 6447
  Vector type: Mammalian Expression ; T7
Growth in bacteria
  Bacterial resistance: Ampicillin, 100 μg/mL
  Growth temperature: 37°C
  Growth strain: XL1 Blue
  Copy number: High Copy
Gene/Insert
  Gene/Insert name: ZebrafishCommunity-Vangl1-right (alt name: Vangl1)
  Species: D. rerio (zebrafish)
  Insert size (bp): 1640
  Promoter: CMV
  Tag / fusion protein: 3X Flag (N terminal on backbone); WT FOKI (C terminal on backbone)
  Cloning method: Restriction Enzyme; 5′ cloning site N/A (destroyed during cloning); 3′ cloning site N/A (destroyed during cloning)
  Sequencing primers: 5′ CMV-F; 3′ BGH-rev
Terms and licenses: Academic/Nonprofit Terms; Industry Terms: Not Available to Industry
Depositor comments: Target binding site: TGTCAGTAAACCCAGC It is strongly recommended that users perform a diagnostic digest to verify this plasmid prior to use. For example, a double digest of the plasmid with BamHI and KpnI should result in two bands at 2.3kb and 5.8kb.
How to cite: TAL3391 was a gift from Keith Joung (Addgene plasmid # 42854 ; http://n2t.net/addgene:42854 ; RRID:Addgene_42854)
